Addgene plasmid #21854: ATF4 7: 5’3’ATF4.GFP
Depositing lab: David Ron. Depositing organization: NYU Grossman School of Medicine. Publication: Translation reinitiation at alternative open reading frames regulates gene expression in an integrated stress response. Lu PD, Harding HP, Ron D. J Cell Biol. 2004 Oct 11. 167(1):27-33. 10.1083/jcb.200408003 PubMed 15479734.
Backbone
  Vector backbone: pEGFP-N1
  Backbone manufacturer: Clontech
  Backbone size w/o insert (bp): 4733
  Vector type: Mammalian Expression
  Selectable markers: Neomycin (select with G418)
Growth in bacteria
  Bacterial resistance: Kanamycin, 50 μg/mL
  Growth temperature: 37°C
  Growth strain: Stbl2
  Growth instructions: Stbl2
  Copy number: Unknown
Gene/Insert
  Gene/Insert name: ATF4
  Species: M. musculus (mouse)
  Insert size (bp): 542
  Mutation: Vector derived viral termination and poly-adenylation sequences replaced with ATF4 derived termination sequences (see author's map)
  Entrez Gene: Atf4 (a.k.a. Atf-4, C/ATF, CREB-2, CREB2, TAXREB67)
  Tag / fusion protein: EGFP (C terminal on backbone)
  Cloning method: Restriction Enzyme; 5′ cloning site HindII (unknown if destroyed); 3′ cloning site BamHI (unknown if destroyed)
  Sequencing primers: 5′ CMV-F; 3′ EGFP-N
Terms and licenses: Academic/Nonprofit Terms; Industry Terms: Not Available to Industry
Depositor comments: These pEGFP-based plasmids have NEOr marker (and not the conventional AMPr marker). They should be propagated in the presence of 30mcg/ml kanamycin (and not on ampicillin)
How to cite: ATF4 7: 5’3’ATF4.GFP was a gift from David Ron (Addgene plasmid # 21854 ; http://n2t.net/addgene:21854 ; RRID:Addgene_21854)
