[The description below was written by a language model from this plasmid's Addgene catalogue record and pLannotate feature annotations shown in this document.]
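Description:
ATF4 7: 5'3'ATF4.GFP is a mammalian expression reporter built on the pEGFP-N1 backbone, designed to place EGFP under the translational control elements of mouse Atf4. Transcription is driven by the human cytomegalovirus immediate early enhancer and promoter. Downstream lies a 542 bp mouse ATF4 insert, of which only the last portion is annotated as Atf4 coding sequence. The unannotated stretch between the cloning site and that coding fragment presumably corresponds to the ATF4 5' leader, although the feature table does not label it. The short ATF4 N-terminal coding fragment sits just upstream of EGFP, consistent with the recorded C-terminal EGFP fusion.

The distinguishing feature of this version is its 3' end. The vector's viral termination and polyadenylation sequences have been replaced with ATF4-derived termination sequences. In agreement, a second small Atf4 fragment is annotated immediately after EGFP, and no SV40 poly(A) signal is detected behind the reporter. The transcript is therefore flanked on both sides by ATF4 sequence, as the "5'3'" in the name suggests.

The plasmid replicates in bacteria from a high-copy ColE1/pUC-type origin and also carries an f1 origin. A single Tn5 NeoR/KanR gene, preceded by both a bacterial promoter and the SV40 early promoter and followed by the HSV TK poly(A) signal, gives kanamycin resistance in E. coli and G418 selection in mammalian cells. The plasmid does not confer ampicillin resistance. The small ble and bGH poly(A) annotations are only fragments.

The associated publication concerns translation reinitiation at alternative open reading frames in the integrated stress response. This suggests the construct is used to monitor stress-dependent ATF4 translation through GFP output.
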