Features (pLannotate 1.2.2; 14 found; start..end, strand, type, name):
     61..364     +  enhancer       CMV enhancer: human cytomegalovirus immediate early enhancer
    365..568     +  promoter       CMV promoter: human cytomegalovirus (CMV) immediate early promoter
    591..627     +  misc_feature   MCS (fragment): multiple cloning site
    904..1023    +  CDS            Atf4 (fragment): ATF4_RAT - Experimental evidence at protein level: Swiss-Prot protein existence level 1. Transcription factor that binds the cAMP response element (CRE) (consensus: 5'-GTGACGT[AC][AG]-3') and displays two biological functions, as regulator of metabolic and redox processes under normal cellular conditions, and as master transcription factor during integrated stress response (ISR) (By similarity). Binds to asymmetric CRE's as a heterodimer and to palindromic CRE's as a homodimer (By similarity). Core effector of the ISR, which is required for adaptation to various stress such as endoplasmic reti
   1045..1761    +  CDS            EGFP: EGFP is a basic (constitutively fluorescent) green fluorescent protein published in 1996, derived from Aequorea victoria. It is reported to be a rapidly-maturing weak dimer with moderate acid sensitivity.
   1774..1839    +  CDS            Atf4 (fragment): ATF4_RAT - Experimental evidence at protein level: Swiss-Prot protein existence level 1. Transcription factor that binds the cAMP response element (CRE) (consensus: 5'-GTGACGT[AC][AG]-3') and displays two biological functions, as regulator of metabolic and redox processes under normal cellular conditions, and as master transcription factor during integrated stress response (ISR) (By similarity). Binds to asymmetric CRE's as a heterodimer and to palindromic CRE's as a homodimer (By similarity). Core effector of the ISR, which is required for adaptation to various stress such as endoplasmic reti
   2218..2646    -  rep_origin     f1 ori (sequence partly withheld): f1 bacteriophage origin of replication; arrow indicates direction of (+) strand synthesis
   2673..2777    +  promoter       AmpR promoter: bla
   2779..3136    +  promoter       SV40 promoter: SV40 enhancer and early promoter
   3171..3965    +  CDS            NeoR/KanR: aminoglycoside phosphotransferase from Tn5; aph(3')-II (or nptII); confers resistance to neomycin, kanamycin, and G418 (Geneticin®)
   3986..4138    +  CDS            ble (fragment): BLE_KLEPN - Experimental evidence at protein level: Swiss-Prot protein existence level 1. Binding protein with a strong affinity to the bleomycin family of antibiotics. Binds to CL990; an antimitotic-antibiotic compound. From Klebsiella pneumoniae.
   4197..4244    +  polyA_signal   HSV TK poly(A) signal: herpes simplex virus thymidine kinase polyadenylation signal (Cole and Stacy, 1985)
   4335..4351    -  polyA_signal   bGH poly(A) signal (fragment): bovine growth hormone polyadenylation signal
   4573..5161    +  rep_origin     ori: high-copy-number ColE1/pMB1/pBR322/pUC origin of replication
>Addgene plasmid #21854 | ATF4 7: 5’3’ATF4.GFP | depositor full sequence | sequence record 10040 | Author sequence
TAGTTATTAATAGTAATCAATTACGGGGTCATTAGTTCATAGCCCATATATGGAGTTCCGCGTTACATAA
CTTACGGTAAATGGCCCGCCTGGCTGACCGCCCAACGACCCCCGCCCATTGACGTCAATAATGACGTATG
TTCCCATAGTAACGCCAATAGGGACTTTCCATTGACGTCAATGGGTGGAGTATTTACGGTAAACTGCCCA
CTTGGCAGTACATCAAGTGTATCATATGCCAAGTACGCCCCCTATTGACGTCAATGACGGTAAATGGCCC
GCCTGGCATTATGCCCAGTACATGACCTTATGGGACTTTCCTACTTGGCAGTACATCTACGTATTAGTCA
TCGCTATTACCATGGTGATGCGGTTTTGGCAGTACATCAATGGGCGTGGATAGCGGTTTGACTCACGGGG
ATTTCCAAGTCTCCACCCCATTGACGTCAATGGGAGTTTGTTTTGGCACCAAAATCAACGGGACTTTCCA
AAATGTCGTAACAACTCCGCCCCATTGACGCAAATGGGCGGTAGGCGTGTACGGTGGGAGGTCTATATAA
GCAGAGCTGGTTTAGTGAACCGTCAGATCCGCTAGCGCTACCGGACTCAGATCTCGAGCTCAAGCTTTTC
TGCTTGCTGTCTGCCGGTTTGAGTTGTGCGCTCGGGTGTCCCTTTCCTCTTCCCCTCCCGCAGGGCTTGC
GGCCACCATGGCGTATTAGAGGCAGCAGTGCCTGCGGCAGCGTTGGCCTTTGCAGCGGCGGCAGCAGCAC
CAGGCTCTGCAGCGGCAACCCCCACCGGCCTAAGCCATGGCGCTCTTCACGAAATCCAGCAGCAGTGTTG
CTGTAACGGACAAAGATACCTTCGAGTTAAGCACATTCCTGGAATCCAGCAAAGCCCCACAACATGACCG
AGATGAGCTTCCTGAACAGCGAAGTGTTGGCGGGGGACTTGATGTCCCCCTTCGACCAGTCGGGTTTGGG
GGCTGAAGAAAGCCTAGGTCTCTTAGATGACTATCTGGAGGTGGGGGATCCACCGGTCGCCACCATGGTG
AGCAAGGGCGAGGAGCTGTTCACCGGGGTGGTGCCCATCCTGGTCGAGCTGGACGGCGACGTAAACGGCC
ACAAGTTCAGCGTGTCCGGCGAGGGCGAGGGCGATGCCACCTACGGCAAGCTGACCCTGAAGTTCATCTG
CACCACCGGCAAGCTGCCCGTGCCCTGGCCCACCCTCGTGACCACCCTGACCTACGGCGTGCAGTGCTTC
AGCCGCTACCCCGACCACATGAAGCAGCACGACTTCTTCAAGTCCGCCATGCCCGAAGGCTACGTCCAGG
AGCGCACCATCTTCTTCAAGGACGACGGCAACTACAAGACCCGCGCCGAGGTGAAGTTCGAGGGCGACAC
CCTGGTGAACCGCATCGAGCTGAAGGGCATCGACTTCAAGGAGGACGGCAACATCCTGGGGCACAAGCTG
GAGTACAACTACAACAGCCACAACGTCTATATCATGGCCGACAAGCAGAAGAACGGCATCAAGGTGAACT
TCAAGATCCGCCACAACATCGAGGACGGCAGCGTGCAGCTCGCCGACCACTACCAGCAGAACACCCCCAT
CGGCGACGGCCCCGTGCTGCTGCCCGACAACCACTACCTGAGCACCCAGTCCGCCCTGAGCAAAGACCCC
AACGAGAAGCGCGATCACATGGTCCTGCTGGAGTTCGTGACCGCCGCCGGGATCACTCTCGGCATGGACG
AGCTGTACAAGTCCGGCCGGACTCAGATCCAGTATCTGAAAGACCTGATAGAAGAGGTCCGTAAGGCAAG
GGGGAAGAAGAGAGTTCCGTAATAGGGTAGTCAGGTGCTTTGTGCTTGTACATAGTCTTGTGTTGCTGTG
TTTGCTGTAATAAATTATTTTGTAGTGAAAGTACCTATGTGGGTTTTCAGTGTCATTCTTTGTAATAGAC
TTAACTGCAGACGTTCCTGGGTTAGATACAATAACTACCTGGGTATATCCCAGGGCTGAGCTGAGCTGTT
TGAGACGGTGAAGATGAGGGAGCTCTGGGTTAATGAAAGGAACAGCCTGAATTCCACCTGTTCATACTGG
CTTTGTGCCAGATAGCTGCCATGTAAGTACCTAGATGAGGTACCCGCCTTGAGCACACAGAGGATTAGGT
TTTTCTCAGGCTTAAGGCGTAAATTGTAAGCGTTAATATTTTGTTAAAATTCGCGTTAAATTTTTGTTAA
ATCAGCTCATTTTTTAACCAATAGGCCGAAATCGGCAAAATCCCTTATAAATCAAAAGAATAGACCGAGA
TAGGGT
[37 nt withheld, positions 2317-2353]
AAAGAACGTGGACTCCAACGTCAAAGG
[49 nt withheld, positions 2381-2429]
T
[91 nt withheld, positions 2431-2521]
G
[124 nt withheld, positions 2523-2646]
CAGGTGGCACTTTTCGGGGAAATGTGCGCGGAACCCCTATTTGTTTATTTTTCTAAATACATTCAAATAT
GTATCCGCTCATGAGACAATAACCCTGATAAATGCTTCAATAATATTGAAAAAGGAAGAGTCCTGAGGCG
GAAAGAACCAGCTGTGGAATGTGTGTCAGTTAGGGTGTGGAAAGTCCCCAGGCTCCCCAGCAGGCAGAAG
TATGCAAAGCATGCATCTCAATTAGTCAGCAACCAGGTGTGGAAAGTCCCCAGGCTCCCCAGCAGGCAGA
AGTATGCAAAGCATGCATCTCAATTAGTCAGCAACCATAGTCCCGCCCCTAACTCCGCCCATCCCGCCCC
TAACTCCGCCCAGTTCCGCCCATTCTCCGCCCCATGGCTGACTAATTTTTTTTATTTATGCAGAGGCCGA
GGCCGCCTCGGCCTCTGAGCTATTCCAGAAGTAGTGAGGAGGCTTTTTTGGAGGCCTAGGCTTTTGCAAA
GATCGATCAAGAGACAGGATGAGGATCGTTTCGCATGATTGAACAAGATGGATTGCACGCAGGTTCTCCG
GCCGCTTGGGTGGAGAGGCTATTCGGCTATGACTGGGCACAACAGACAATCGGCTGCTCTGATGCCGCCG
TGTTCCGGCTGTCAGCGCAGGGGCGCCCGGTTCTTTTTGTCAAGACCGACCTGTCCGGTGCCCTGAATGA
ACTGCAAGACGAGGCAGCGCGGCTATCGTGGCTGGCCACGACGGGCGTTCCTTGCGCAGCTGTGCTCGAC
GTTGTCACTGAAGCGGGAAGGGACTGGCTGCTATTGGGCGAAGTGCCGGGGCAGGATCTCCTGTCATCTC
ACCTTGCTCCTGCCGAGAAAGTATCCATCATGGCTGATGCAATGCGGCGGCTGCATACGCTTGATCCGGC
TACCTGCCCATTCGACCACCAAGCGAAACATCGCATCGAGCGAGCACGTACTCGGATGGAAGCCGGTCTT
GTCGATCAGGATGATCTGGACGAAGAGCATCAGGGGCTCGCGCCAGCCGAACTGTTCGCCAGGCTCAAGG
CGAGCATGCCCGACGGCGAGGATCTCGTCGTGACCCATGGCGATGCCTGCTTGCCGAATATCATGGTGGA
AAATGGCCGCTTTTCTGGATTCATCGACTGTGGCCGGCTGGGTGTGGCGGACCGCTATCAGGACATAGCG
TTGGCTACCCGTGATATTGCTGAAGAGCTTGGCGGCGAATGGGCTGACCGCTTCCTCGTGCTTTACGGTA
TCGCCGCTCCCGATTCGCAGCGCATCGCCTTCTATCGCCTTCTTGACGAGTTCTTCTGAGCGGGACTCTG
GGGTTCGAAATGACCGACCAAGCGACGCCCAACCTGCCATCACGAGATTTCGATTCCACCGCCGCCTTCT
ATGAAAGGTTGGGCTTCGGAATCGTTTTCCGGGACGCCGGCTGGATGATCCTCCAGCGCGGGGATCTCAT
GCTGGAGTTCTTCGCCCACCCTAGGGGGAGGCTAACTGAAACACGGAAGGAGACAATACCGGAAGGAACC
CGCGCTATGACGGCAATAAAAAGACAGAATAAAACGCACGGTGTTGGGTCGTTTGTTCATAAACGCGGGG
TTCGGTCCCAGGGCTGGCACTCTGTCGATACCCCACCGAGACCCCATTGGGGCCAATACGCCCGCGTTTC
TTCCTTTTCCCCACCCCACCCCCCAAGTTCGGGTGAAGGCCCAGGGCTCGCAGCCAACGTCGGGGCGGCA
GGCCCTGCCATAGCCTCAGGTTACTCATATATACTTTAGATTGATTTAAAACTTCATTTTTAATTTAAAA
GGATCTAGGTGAAGATCCTTTTTGATAATCTCATGACCAAAATCCCTTAACGTGAGTTTTCGTTCCACTG
AGCGTCAGACCCCGTAGAAAAGATCAAAGGATCTTCTTGAGATCCTTTTTTTCTGCGCGTAATCTGCTGC
TTGCAAACAAAAAAACCACCGCTACCAGCGGTGGTTTGTTTGCCGGATCAAGAGCTACCAACTCTTTTTC
CGAAGGTAACTGGCTTCAGCAGAGCGCAGATACCAAATACTGTCCTTCTAGTGTAGCCGTAGTTAGGCCA
CCACTTCAAGAACTCTGTAGCACCGCCTACATACCTCGCTCTGCTAATCCTGTTACCAGTGGCTGCTGCC
AGTGGCGATAAGTCGTGTCTTACCGGGTTGGACTCAAGACGATAGTTACCGGATAAGGCGCAGCGGTCGG
GCTGAACGGGGGGTTCGTGCACACAGCCCAGCTTGGAGCGAACGACCTACACCGAACTGAGATACCTACA
GCGTGAGCTATGAGAAAGCGCCACGCTTCCCGAAGGGAGAAAGGCGGACAGGTATCCGGTAAGCGGCAGG
GTCGGAACAGGAGAGCGCACGAGGGAGCTTCCAGGGGGAAACGCCTGGTATCTTTATAGTCCTGTCGGGT
TTCGCCACCTCTGACTTGAGCGTCGATTTTTGTGATGCTCGTCAGGGGGGCGGAGCCTATGGAAAAACGC
CAGCAACGCGGCCTTTTTACGGTTCCTGGCCTTTTGCTGGCCTTTTGCTCACATGTTCTTTCCTGCGTTA
TCCCCTGATTCTGTGGATAACCGTATTACCGCCATGCAT
