>Addgene plasmid #21854 | ATF4 7: 5’3’ATF4.GFP | addgene partial sequence | sequence record 27659 | 21854 with EGFP-C
GATCCAGTATCTGAAAGACCTGATAGAAGAGGTCCGTAAGGCAAGGGGGAAGAAGAGAGTTCCGTAATAG
GGTAGTCAGGTGCTTTGTGCTTGTACATAGTCTTGTGTTGCTGTGTTTGCTGTAATAAATTATTTTGTAG
TGAAAGTACCTATGTGGGTTTTCAGTGTCATTCTTTGTAATAGACTTAACTGC
