>Addgene plasmid #21854 | ATF4 7: 5’3’ATF4.GFP | addgene partial sequence | sequence record 27660 | 21854 with CMV-F
GAGCTGGTTTAGTGAACCGTCAGATCCGCTAGCGCTACCGGACTCAGATCTCGAGCTCAAGCTTTTCTGC
TTGCTGTCTGCCGGTTTGAGTTGTGCGCTCGGGTGTCCCTTTCCTCTTCCCCTCCCGCAGGGCTTGCGGC
CACCATGGCGTATTAGAGGCAGCAGTGCCTGCGGCAGCGTTGGCCTTTGCAGCGGCGGCAGCAGCACCAG
GCTCTGCAGCGGCAACCCCCACCGGCCTAAGCCATGGCGCTCTTCACGAAATCCAGCAGCAGTGTTGCTG
TAACGGACAAAGATACCTTCGAGTTAAGCACATTCCTGGAATCCAGCAAAGCCCCACAACATGACCGAGA
TGAGCTTCCTGAACAGCGAAGTGTTGGCGGGGGACTTGATGTCCCCCTTCGACCAGTCGGGTTTGGGGGC
TGAAGAAAGCCTAGGTCTCTTAGATGACTATCTGGAGGTGGGGGATCCACCGGTCGCCACCATGGTGAGC
AAGGGCGAGGAGCTGTTCACCGGGGTGGTGCCCATCCTGGTCGAGCTGGACGGCGACGTAAACGGCCACA
AGTTCAGCGTGTCCGGCGAGGGCGAGGGCGATGCCACCTACGGCAAGCTGACCCTGAAGTTCATCTGCAC
CACCGGCAAGCTGCCCGTGCCCTGGCCCACCCTCGTGACCACCCTGACCTACGGCGTGCAGTGCTTCAGC
CGCTACCCCGACCACATGAAGCAGCACGACTTCTTCAAGTCCGCCATGCCCGAA
